>Addgene plasmid #231372 | pcDNA3.3_3xFLAG_SUMO_Eu1_HsAGO2 | addgene full sequence | sequence record 457959 | Addgene NGS Result
GTTAGGCGTTTTGCGCTGCTTCGCGATGTACGGGCCAGATATACGCGTTGACATTGATTATTGACTAGTT
ATTAATAGTAATCAATTACGGGGTCATTAGTTCATAGCCCATATATGGAGTTCCGCGTTACATAACTTAC
GGTAAATGGCCCGCCTGGCTGACCGCCCAACGACCCCCGCCCATTGACGTCAATAATGACGTATGTTCCC
ATAGTAACGCCAATAGGGACTTTCCATTGACGTCAATGGGTGGAGTATTTACGGTAAACTGCCCACTTGG
CAGTACATCAAGTGTATCATATGCCAAGTACGCCCCCTATTGACGTCAATGACGGTAAATGGCCCGCCTG
GCATTATGCCCAGTACATGACCTTATGGGACTTTCCTACTTGGCAGTACATCTACGTATTAGTCATCGCT
ATTACCATGGTGATGCGGTTTTGGCAGTACATCAATGGGCGTGGATAGCGGTTTGACTCACGGGGATTTC
CAAGTCTCCACCCCATTGACGTCAATGGGAGTTTGTTTTGGCACCAAAATCAACGGGACTTTCCAAAATG
TCGTAACAACTCCGCCCCATTGACGCAAATGGGCGGTAGGCGTGTACGGTGGGAGGTCTATATAAGCAGA
GCTCGTTTAGTGAACCGTCAGATCGCCTGGAGACGCCATCCACGCTGTTTTGACCTCCATAGAAGACACC
GGGACCGATCCAGCCTCCGGACTCTAGAGGATCGAACCCTTGCCACCATGGACTACAAAGACCATGACGG
TGATTATAAAGATCATGATATCGATTACAAGGATGACGATGACAAGCTTGGTGGTGCTAGCGGATCTGCT
GCGGGTGGCGAAGAAGATAAGAAACCGGCAGGTGGCGAAGGTGGCGGTGCCCATATCAACCTGAAAGTGA
AAGGTCAAGACGGCAACGAAGTCTTTTTCCGCATCAAACGTTCTACCCAGCTGAAAAAGCTGATGAACGC
ATACTGTGACCGTCAGTCTGTAGACATGAAGGCAATTGCTTTCCTCTTTAAGGGTCGTCGCCTACGTGCG
GAAAGGACCCCGGATGAACTGGAAATGGAAGATGGCGACGAAATCGACGCAATGCTGCACCAGACTGGAG
GCGGATCCTACTCGGGAGCCGGCCCCGCACTTGCACCTCCTGCGCCGCCGCCCCCCATCCAAGGATATGC
CTTCAAGCCTCCACCTAGACCCGACTTTGGGACCTCCGGGAGAACAATCAAATTACAGGCCAATTTCTTC
GAAATGGACATCCCCAAAATTGACATCTATCATTATGAATTGGATATCAAGCCAGAGAAGTGCCCGAGGA
GAGTTAACAGGGAAATCGTGGAACACATGGTCCAGCACTTTAAAACACAGATCTTTGGGGATCGGAAGCC
CGTGTTTGACGGCAGGAAGAATCTATACACAGCCATGCCCCTTCCGATTGGGAGGGACAAGGTGGAGCTG
GAGGTCACGCTGCCAGGAGAAGGCAAGGATCGCATCTTCAAGGTGTCCATCAAGTGGGTGTCCTGCGTGA
GCTTGCAGGCGTTACACGATGCACTTTCAGGGCGGCTGCCTAGCGTCCCTTTTGAGACGATCCAGGCCCT
GGACGTGGTCATGAGGCACTTGCCATCCATGAGGTACACCCCCGTGGGCCGCTCCTTCTTCACCGCGTCC
GAAGGCTGCTCTAACCCTCTTGGCGGGGGCCGAGAAGTGTGGTTTGGCTTCCATCAGTCCGTCCGGCCTT
CTCTCTGGAAAATGATGCTGAATATTGATGTGTCAGCAACAGCGTTTTACAAGGCACAGCCAGTAATCGA
GTTTGTTTGTGAAGTTTTGGATTTTAAAAGTATTGAAGAACAACAAAAACCTCTGACAGATTCCCAAAGG
GTAAAGTTTACCAAAGAAATTAAAGGTCTAAAGGTGGAGATAACGCACTGTGGGCAGATGAAGAGGAAGT
ACCGCGTCTGCAATGTGACCCGGCGGCCCGCCAGTCACCAAACATTCCCGCTGCAGCAGGAGAGCGGGCA
GACGGTGGAGTGCACGGTGGCCCAGTATTTCAAGGACAGGCACAAGCTTGTTCTGCGCTACCCCCACCTC
CCATGTTTACAAGTCGGACAGGAGCAGAAACACACCTACCTTCCCCTGGAGGTCTGTAACATTGTGGCAG
GACAAAGATGTATTAAAAAATTAACGGACAATCAGACCTCAACCATGATCAGAGCAACTGCTAGGTCGGC
GCCCGATCGGCAAGAAGAGATTAGCAAATTGATGCGAAGTGCAAGTTTCAACACAGATCCATACGTCCGT
GAATTTGGAATCATGGTCAAAGATGAGATGACAGACGTGACTGGGCGGGTGCTGCAGCCGCCCTCCATCC
TCTACGGGGGCAGGAATAAAGCTATTGCGACCCCTGTCCAGGGCGTCTGGGACATGCGGAAC
[405 nt withheld, positions 2443-2847]
AACAACATCCTGCTGCCCCAGGGCAGGCCGCCGGTGTTCCAGCAGCCCGTCATCTTTCTGGGAGCAGACG
TCACTCACCCCCCCGCCGGGGATGGGAAGAAGCCCTCCATTGCCGCCGTGGTGGGCAGCATGGACGCCCA
CCCCAATCGCTACTGCGCCACCGTGCGCGTGCAGCAGCACCGGCAGGAGATCATACAAGACCTGGCCGCC
ATGGTCCGCGAGCTCCTCATCCAGTTCTACAAGTCCACGCGCTTCAAGCCCACCCGCATCATCTTCTACC
GCGACGGTGTCTCTGAAGGCCAGTTCCAGCAGGTTCTCCACCACGAGTTGCTGGCCATCCGTGAGGCCTG
TATCAAGCTAGAAAAAGACTACCAGCCCGGGATCACCTTCATCGTGGTGCAGAAGAGGCACCACACCCGG
CTCTTCTGCACTGACAAGAACGAGCGGGTTGGGAAAAGTGGAAACATTCCAGCAGGCACGACTGTGGACA
CGAAAATCACCCACCCCACCGAGTTCGACTTCTACCTGTGTAGTCACGCTGGCATCCAGGGGACAAGCAG
GCCTTCGCACTATCACGTCCTCTGGGACGACAATCGTTTCTCCTCTGATGAGCTGCAGATCCTAACCTAC
CAGCTGTGTCACACCTACGTGCGCTGCACACGCTCCGTGTCCATCCCAGCGCCAGCATACTACGCTCACC
TGGTGGCCTTCCGGGCCAGGTACCACCTGGTGGATAAGGAACATGACAGTGCTGAAGGAAGCCATACCTC
TGGGCAGAGTAACGGGCGAGACCACCAAGCACTGGCCAAGGCGGTCCAGGTTCACCAAGACACTCTGCGC
ACCATGTACTTTGCTTGAAAGGGTTCGATCCCTACCGGTTAGTAATGAGTTTAAACGGGGGAGGCTAACT
GAAACACGGAAGGAGACAATACCGGAAGGAACCCGCGCTATGACGGCAATAAAAAGACAGAATAAAACGC
ACGGGTGTTGGGTCGTTTGTTCATAAACGCGGGGTTCGGTCCCAGGGCTGGCACTCTGTCGATACCCCAC
CGAGACCCCATTGGGGCCAATACGCCCGCGTTTCTTCCTTTTCCCCACCCCACCCCCCAAGTTCGGGTGA
AGGCCCAGGGCTCGCAGCCAACGTCGGGGCGGCAGGCCCTGCCATAGCAGATCTGCGCAGCTGGGGCTCT
AGGGGGTATCCCC
[124 nt withheld, positions 4051-4174]
C
[91 nt withheld, positions 4176-4266]
A
[49 nt withheld, positions 4268-4316]
CCTTTGACGTTGGAGTCCACGTTCTTT
[37 nt withheld, positions 4344-4380]
ACCCTATCTCGGTCTATTCTTTTGATTTATAAGGGATTTTGCCGATTTCGGCCTATTGGTTAAAAAATGA
GCTGATTTAACAAAAATTTAACGCGAATTAATTCTGTGGAATGTGTGTCAGTTAGGGTGTGGAAAGTCCC
CAGGCTCCCCAGCAGGCAGAAGTATGCAAAGCATGCATCTCAATTAGTCAGCAACCAGGTGTGGAAAGTC
CCCAGGCTCCCCAGCAGGCAGAAGTATGCAAAGCATGCATCTCAATTAGTCAGCAACCATAGTCCCGCCC
CTAACTCCGCCCATCCCGCCCCTAACTCCGCCCAGTTCCGCCCATTCTCCGCCCCATGGCTGACTAATTT
TTTTTATTTATGCAGAGGCCGAGGCCGCCTCTGCCTCTGAGCTATTCCAGAAGTAGTGAGGAGGCTTTTT
TGGAGGCCTAGGCTTTTGCAAAAAGCTCCCGGGAGCTTGTATATCCATTTTCGGATCTGATCAAGAGACA
GGATGAGGATCGTTTCGCATGATTGAACAAGATGGATTGCACGCAGGTTCTCCGGCCGCTTGGGTGGAGA
GGCTATTCGGCTATGACTGGGCACAACAGACAATCGGCTGCTCTGATGCCGCCGTGTTCCGGCTGTCAGC
GCAGGGGCGCCCGGTTCTTTTTGTCAAGACCGACCTGTCCGGTGCCCTGAATGAACTGCAGGACGAGGCA
GCGCGGCTATCGTGGCTGGCCACGACGGGCGTTCCTTGCGCAGCTGTGCTCGACGTTGTCACTGAAGCGG
GAAGGGACTGGCTGCTATTGGGCGAAGTGCCGGGGCAGGATCTCCTGTCATCTCACCTTGCTCCTGCCGA
GAAAGTATCCATCATGGCTGATGCAATGCGGCGGCTGCATACGCTTGATCCGGCTACCTGCCCATTCGAC
CACCAAGCGAAACATCGCATCGAGCGAGCACGTACTCGGATGGAAGCCGGTCTTGTCGATCAGGATGATC
TGGACGAAGAGCATCAGGGGCTCGCGCCAGCCGAACTGTTCGCCAGGCTCAAGGCGCGCATGCCCGACGG
CGAGGATCTCGTCGTGACCCATGGCGATGCCTGCTTGCCGAATATCATGGTGGAAAATGGCCGCTTTTCT
GGATTCATCGACTGTGGCCGGCTGGGTGTGGCGGACCGCTATCAGGACATAGCGTTGGCTACCCGTGATA
TTGCTGAAGAGCTTGGCGGCGAATGGGCTGACCGCTTCCTCGTGCTTTACGGTATCGCCGCTCCCGATTC
GCAGCGCATCGCCTTCTATCGCCTTCTTGACGAGTTCTTCTGAGCGGGACTCTGGGGTTCGCGAAATGAC
CGACCAAGCGACGCCCAACCTGCCATCACGAGATTTCGATTCCACCGCCGCCTTCTATGAAAGGTTGGGC
TTCGGAATCGTTTTCCGGGACGCCGGCTGGATGATCCTCCAGCGCGGGGATCTCATGCTGGAGTTCTTCG
CCCACCCCAACTTGTTTATTGCAGCTTATAATGGTTACAAATAAAGCAATAGCATCACAAATTTCACAAA
TAAAGCATTTTTTTCACTGCATTCTAGTTGTGGTTTGTCCAAACTCATCAATGTATCTTATCATGTCTGT
ATACCGTCGACCTCTAGCTAGAGCTTGGCGTAATCATGGTCATAGCTGTTTCCTGTGTGAAATTGTTATC
CGCTCACAATTCCACACAACATACGAGCCGGAAGCATAAAGTGTAAAGCCTGGGGTGCCTAATGAGTGAG
CTAACTCACATTAATTGCGTTGCGCTCACTGCCCGCTTTCCAGTCGGGAAACCTGTCGTGCCAGCTGCAT
TAATGAATCGGCCAACGCGCGGGGAGAGGCGGTTTGCGTATTGGGCGCTCTTCCGCTTCCTCGCTCACTG
ACTCGCTGCGCTCGGTCGTTCGGCTGCGGCGAGCGGTATCAGCTCACTCAAAGGCGGTAATACGGTTATC
CACAGAATCAGGGGATAACGCAGGAAAGAACATGTGAGCAAAAGGCCAGCAAAAGGCCAGGAACCGTAAA
AAGGCCGCGTTGCTGGCGTTTTTCCATAGGCTCCGCCCCCCTGACGAGCATCACAAAAATCGACGCTCAA
GTCAGAGGTGGCGAAACCCGACAGGACTATAAAGATACCAGGCGTTTCCCCCTGGAAGCTCCCTCGTGCG
CTCTCCTGTTCCGACCCTGCCGCTTACCGGATACCTGTCCGCCTTTCTCCCTTCGGGAAGCGTGGCGCTT
TCTCATAGCTCACGCTGTAGGTATCTCAGTTCGGTGTAGGTCGTTCGCTCCAAGCTGGGCTGTGTGCACG
AACCCCCCGTTCAGCCCGACCGCTGCGCCTTATCCGGTAACTATCGTCTTGAGTCCAACCCGGTAAGACA
CGACTTATCGCCACTGGCAGCAGCCACTGGTAACAGGATTAGCAGAGCGAGGTATGTAGGCGGTGCTACA
GAGTTCTTGAAGTGGTGGCCTAACTACGGCTACACTAGAAGAACAGTATTTGGTATCTGCGCTCTGCTGA
AGCCAGTTACCTTCGGAAAAAGAGTTGGTAGCTCTTGATCCGGCAAACAAACCACCGCTGGTAGCGGTGG
TTTTTTTGTTTGCAAGCAGCAGATTACGCGCAGAAAAAAAGGATCTCAAGAAGATCCTTTGATCTTTTCT
ACGGGGTCTGACGCTCAGTGGAACGAAAACTCACGTTAAGGGATTTTGGTCATGAGATTATCAAAAAGGA
TCTTCACCTAGATCCTTTTAAATTAAAAATGAAGTTTTAAATCAATCTAAAGTATATATGAGTAAACTTG
GTCTGACAGTTACCAATGCTTAATCAGTGAGGCACCTATCTCAGCGATCTGTCTATTTCGTTCATCCATA
GTTGCCTGACTCCCCGTCGTGTAGATAACTACGATACGGGAGGGCTTACCATCTGGCCCCAGTGCTGCAA
TGATACCGCGAGACCCACGCTCACCGGCTCCAGATTTATCAGCAATAAACCAGCCAGCCGGAAGGGCCGA
GCGCAGAAGTGGTCCTGCAACTTTATCCGCCTCCATCCAGTCTATTAATTGTTGCCGGGAAGCTAGAGTA
AGTAGTTCGCCAGTTAATAGTTTGCGCAACGTTGTTGCCATTGCTACAGGCATCGTGGTGTCACGCTCGT
CGTTTGGTATGGCTTCATTCAGCTCCGGTTCCCAACGATCAAGGCGAGTTACATGATCCCCCATGTTGTG
CAAAAAAGCGGTTAGCTCCTTCGGTCCTCCGATCGTTGTCAGAAGTAAGTTGGCCGCAGTGTTATCACTC
ATGGTTATGGCAGCACTGCATAATTCTCTTACTGTCATGCCATCCGTAAGATGCTTTTCTGTGACTGGTG
AGTACTCAACCAAGTCATTCTGAGAATAGTGTATGCGGCGACCGAGTTGCTCTTGCCCGGCGTCAATACG
GGATAATACCGCGCCACATAGCAGAACTTTAAAAGTGCTCATCATTGGAAAACGTTCTTCGGGGCGAAAA
CTCTCAAGGATCTTACCGCTGTTGAGATCCAGTTCGATGTAACCCACTCGTGCACCCAACTGATCTTCAG
CATCTTTTACTTTCACCAGCGTTTCTGGGTGAGCAAAAACAGGAAGGCAAAATGCCGCAAAAAAGGGAAT
AAGGGCGACACGGAAATGTTGAATACTCATACTCTTCCTTTTTCAATATTATTGAAGCATTTATCAGGGT
TATTGTCTCATGAGCGGATACATATTTGAATGTATTTAGAAAAATAAACAAATAGGGGTTCCGCGCACAT
TTCCCCGAAAAGTGCCACCTGACGTCGACGGATCGGGAGATCTCCCGATCCCCTATGGTGCACTCTCAGT
ACAATCTGCTCTGATGCCGCATAGTTAAGCCAGTATCTGCTCCCTGCTTGTGTGTTGGAGGTCGCTGAGT
AGTGCGCGAGCAAAATTTAAGCTACAACAAGGCAAGGCTTGACCGACAATTGCATGAAGAATCTGCTTAG
G
Features (pLannotate 1.2.2; 20 found; start..end, strand, type, name):
     50..429     +  enhancer       CMV enhancer: human cytomegalovirus immediate early enhancer
    430..633     +  promoter       CMV promoter: human cytomegalovirus (CMV) immediate early promoter
    751..816     +  CDS            3xFLAG: three tandem FLAG® epitope tags, followed by an enterokinase cleavage site
    865..1122    +  CDS            SUMO1 (fragment): SUMO1_ORYSJ - Also known as SMT3, SUM1. Experimental evidence at protein level: Swiss-Prot protein existence level 1. Ubiquitin-like protein which can be covalently attached to target lysines as a monomer. Does not seem to be involved in protein degradation and may function as an antagonist of ubiquitin in the degradation process (By similarity). From Oryza sativa subsp. japonica (Rice).
   1129..3702    +  CDS            AGO2 (sequence partly withheld): AGO2_HUMAN - Also known as EIF2C2. Experimental evidence at protein level: Swiss-Prot protein existence level 1. Required for RNA-mediated gene silencing (RNAi) by the RNA- induced silencing complex (RISC). The 'minimal RISC' appears to include AGO2 bound to a short guide RNA such as a microRNA (miRNA) or short interfering RNA (siRNA). These guide RNAs direct RISC to complementary mRNAs that are targets for RISC-mediated gene silencing. The precise mechanism of gene silencing depends on the degree of complementarity between the miRNA or siRNA and its target. Binding of RISC to a perfectly comp
   3801..3849    +  polyA_signal   HSV TK poly(A) signal: herpes simplex virus thymidine kinase polyadenylation signal (Cole and Stacy, 1985)
   3940..3956    -  polyA_signal   bGH poly(A) signal (fragment): bovine growth hormone polyadenylation signal
   4051..4479    +  rep_origin     f1 ori (sequence partly withheld): f1 bacteriophage origin of replication; arrow indicates direction of (+) strand synthesis
   4493..4822    +  promoter       SV40 promoter: SV40 enhancer and early promoter
   4889..5680    +  CDS            neo: KKA2_KLEPN - Also known as kan, nptII. Experimental evidence at protein level: Swiss-Prot protein existence level 1. Resistance to kanamycin, neomycin, paromomycin, ribostamycin, butirosin and gentamicin B. From Klebsiella pneumoniae.
   5706..5864    +  CDS            ble (fragment): BLE_KLEPN - Experimental evidence at protein level: Swiss-Prot protein existence level 1. Binding protein with a strong affinity to the bleomycin family of antibiotics. Binds to CL990; an antimitotic-antibiotic compound. From Klebsiella pneumoniae.
   5859..5980    +  polyA_signal   SV40 poly(A) signal: SV40 polyadenylation signal
   6053..6069    -  protein_bind   lac operator: The lac repressor binds to the lac operator to inhibit transcription in E. coli. This inhibition can be relieved by adding lactose or isopropyl-β-D-thiogalactopyranoside (IPTG). lac repressor encoded by lacI
   6077..6107    -  promoter       lac promoter: promoter for the E. coli lac operon
   6122..6143    -  protein_bind   CAP binding site: CAP binding activates transcription in the presence of cAMP. E. coli catabolite activator protein
   6156..6248    -  CDS            lacI (fragment): lac repressor; lacI; The lac repressor binds to the lac operator to inhibit transcription in E. coli. This inhibition can be relieved by adding lactose or isopropyl-β-D-thiogalactopyranoside (IPTG).
   6431..7019    -  rep_origin     ori: high-copy-number ColE1/pMB1/pBR322/pUC origin of replication
   7190..8050    -  CDS            AmpR: β-lactamase; bla; confers resistance to ampicillin, carbenicillin, and related antibiotics
   8051..8155    -  promoter       AmpR promoter: bla
   8214..8266    -  misc_feature   bom (fragment): basis of mobility region from pBR322
