[The description below was written by a language model from this plasmid's Addgene catalogue record and pLannotate feature annotations shown in this document.]
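Description:
pcDNA3.3_3xFLAG_SUMO_Eu1_HsAGO2 is a mammalian expression plasmid of about 8.4 kb, built on the pcDNA3.3 backbone, for producing human Argonaute2 (AGO2) with an N-terminal tandem tag. It is maintained in E. coli at high copy through a ColE1/pUC-type origin and selected with ampicillin via the β-lactamase gene. An f1 phage origin is also present. For selection in mammalian cells, an SV40 enhancer/early promoter drives a neomycin phosphotransferase gene terminated by the SV40 polyadenylation signal, allowing G418 selection of stable transfectants. Short annotated fragments of ble, lacI, the lac promoter/operator region, bGH poly(A) and bom appear to be backbone remnants rather than functional parts.

The expression cassette uses the human CMV immediate-early enhancer and promoter to transcribe a single open reading frame, terminated by the HSV thymidine kinase polyadenylation signal. The frame encodes a 3xFLAG epitope, then a SUMO domain, then full-length human AGO2, the catalytic core of the RNA-induced silencing complex that binds miRNA or siRNA guides and can slice complementary targets. The automated annotation matches the SUMO segment to a rice SUMO1 fragment, but the depositor identifies it as SUMO_Eu1, an engineered orthogonal SUMO variant. Such variants are designed to resist endogenous eukaryotic SUMO proteases, so the tag stays intact in mammalian cells until it is removed by a matched engineered protease. This arrangement suits anti-FLAG affinity capture followed by protease release of AGO2. That use fits the associated work on the structural basis of RNA slicing by human AGO2, although the record itself states only mammalian expression as the purpose.
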