Addgene plasmid #231372: pcDNA3.3_3xFLAG_SUMO_Eu1_HsAGO2
Purpose: Express human AGO2 with N-terminal 3xFLAG-SUMO_Eu1 tag in mammalian cells
Depositing lab: David Bartel. Depositing organization: Whitehead Institute for Biomedical Research. Publication: The structural basis for RNA slicing by human Argonaute2. Mohamed AA, Wang PY, Bartel DP, Vos SM. Cell Rep. 2025 Jan 28;44(1):115166. doi: 10.1016/j.celrep.2024.115166. Epub 2024 Dec 31. PubMed 39932188.
Backbone
  Vector backbone: pcDNA3.3
  Backbone size w/o insert (bp): 5413
  Vector type: Mammalian Expression
  Selectable markers: Neomycin (select with G418)
Growth in bacteria
  Bacterial resistance: Ampicillin, 100 μg/mL
  Growth temperature: 37°C
  Growth strain: DH5alpha
  Copy number: High Copy
Gene/Insert
  Gene/Insert name: Human Argonaute2 (alt name: AGO2)
  Species: H. sapiens (human), Synthetic
  Insert size (bp): 2958
  Entrez Gene: AGO2 (a.k.a. CASC7, EIF2C2, LESKRES, LINC00980, PPD, Q10)
  Promoter: CMV
  Tag / fusion protein: 3xFLAG-SUMO_Eu1 (N terminal on insert)
  Cloning method: Other
  Sequencing primers: 5′ CMV Forward; 3′ TK-pA-R
Terms and licenses: Academic/Nonprofit Terms; Industry Terms: Not Available to Industry
Depositor comments: With engineered orthogonal SUMO_Eu1 (Vera Rodriguez et al., JCB 2019) in N-terminal tag. Please visit https://doi.org/10.1101/2024.08.19.608718 for bioRxiv preprint.
How to cite: pcDNA3.3_3xFLAG_SUMO_Eu1_HsAGO2 was a gift from David Bartel (Addgene plasmid # 231372 ; http://n2t.net/addgene:231372 ; RRID:Addgene_231372)
